Addgene plasmid #124493: PCDNA3-FlipYFP(TEV cleavage seq) T2A mCherry
Purpose: Expresses FlipYFP (TEV cleavage sequence) and T2A mCherry
Depositing lab: Xiaokun Shu. Depositing organization: University of California, San Francisco (UCSF). Publication: Designing a green fluorogenic protease reporter by flipping a beta strand of GFP for imaging apoptosis in animals. Zhang Q, Schepis A, Huang H, Yang J, Ma W, Torra J, Zhang SQ, Yang L, Wu H, Nonell S, Dong Z, Kornberg TB, Coughlin SR, Shu X. J Am Chem Soc. 2019 Mar 1. doi: 10.1021/jacs.8b13042. PubMed 30821975.
Backbone
  Vector backbone: pcDNA3.1
  Vector type: Synthetic Biology
Growth in bacteria
  Bacterial resistance: Ampicillin, 100 μg/mL
  Growth temperature: 37°C
  Growth strain: DH5alpha
  Copy number: Unknown
Gene/Insert
  Gene/Insert name: FlipYFP(TEV cleavage seq) T2A mCherry
  Species: Synthetic
Terms and licenses: Academic/Nonprofit Terms; Industry Terms: Not Available to Industry
How to cite: PCDNA3-FlipYFP(TEV cleavage seq) T2A mCherry was a gift from Xiaokun Shu (Addgene plasmid # 124493 ; http://n2t.net/addgene:124493 ; RRID:Addgene_124493)
