[The description below was written by a language model from this plasmid's Addgene catalogue record and pLannotate feature annotations shown in this document.]
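Description:
PCDNA3-FlipYFP(TEV cleavage seq) T2A mCherry is a mammalian expression plasmid of about 7.2 kb built on the pcDNA3.1 backbone and catalogued as a synthetic biology construct. It is propagated in E. coli through a high-copy ColE1/pUC-type origin with ampicillin selection from the bla gene. It also carries an f1 origin and remnants of lac regulatory sequence from the backbone. For selection in mammalian cells, an SV40 early promoter drives a neomycin phosphotransferase gene followed by an SV40 polyadenylation signal. A short ble fragment annotated just downstream of neo appears to be a backbone remnant rather than a functional marker.

The payload is a single synthetic open reading frame transcribed from the CMV immediate early enhancer and promoter and terminated by the bGH polyadenylation signal. A T7 promoter lies upstream of the insert. The automated annotation picks up the reporter as two separate Aequorea GFP-derived fragments (labelled 6C and Superfolder GFP) with an unannotated gap between them. This is consistent with a rearranged, split fluorescent protein rather than an intact one. According to the associated publication title, the Flip design makes a fluorogenic protease reporter by flipping a beta strand of GFP. Here the yellow variant carries a TEV protease cleavage sequence, so fluorescence is expected to appear on cleavage by TEV. The cleavage site and the T2A peptide are not annotated individually in the feature tables. T2A-mediated ribosomal skipping yields mCherry as a separate, constitutively red protein that can mark expressing cells and normalise the YFP signal. The depositor and sequencing-derived records differ by only three nucleotides and give the same feature map.
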