Features (pLannotate 1.2.2; 22 found; start..end, strand, type, name):
     28..80      -  misc_feature   bom (fragment): basis of mobility region from pBR322
    235..614     +  enhancer       CMV enhancer: human cytomegalovirus immediate early enhancer
    615..818     +  promoter       CMV promoter: human cytomegalovirus (CMV) immediate early promoter
    814..847     +  LTR            5' LTR (truncated) (fragment): truncated 5' long terminal repeat (LTR) from HIV-1
    863..881     +  promoter       T7 promoter: promoter for bacteriophage T7 RNA polymerase
    919..1179    +  CDS            6C (fragment): 6C is a fluorescent protein published in 1996, derived from Aequorea victoria.
   1366..1953    +  CDS            Superfolder GFP (fragment): Superfolder GFP is a basic (constitutively fluorescent) green fluorescent protein published in 2005, derived from Aequorea victoria. It is reported to be a very rapidly-maturing weak dimer.
   2029..2736    +  CDS            mCherry: mCherry is a basic (constitutively fluorescent) red fluorescent protein published in 2004, derived from Discosoma sp.. It is reported to be a very rapidly-maturing monomer with low acid sensitivity.
   2777..3001    +  polyA_signal   bGH poly(A) signal: bovine growth hormone polyadenylation signal
   3005..3026    +  promoter       SV40 promoter (fragment): SV40 enhancer and early promoter
   3047..3475    +  rep_origin     f1 ori (sequence partly withheld): f1 bacteriophage origin of replication; arrow indicates direction of (+) strand synthesis
   3489..3818    +  promoter       SV40 promoter: SV40 enhancer and early promoter
   3885..4676    +  CDS            neo: KKA2_KLEPN - Also known as kan, nptII. Experimental evidence at protein level: Swiss-Prot protein existence level 1. Resistance to kanamycin, neomycin, paromomycin, ribostamycin, butirosin and gentamicin B. From Klebsiella pneumoniae.
   4700..4858    +  CDS            ble (fragment): BLE_KLEPN - Experimental evidence at protein level: Swiss-Prot protein existence level 1. Binding protein with a strong affinity to the bleomycin family of antibiotics. Binds to CL990; an antimitotic-antibiotic compound. From Klebsiella pneumoniae.
   4853..4974    +  polyA_signal   SV40 poly(A) signal: SV40 polyadenylation signal
   5047..5063    -  protein_bind   lac operator: The lac repressor binds to the lac operator to inhibit transcription in E. coli. This inhibition can be relieved by adding lactose or isopropyl-β-D-thiogalactopyranoside (IPTG). lac repressor encoded by lacI
   5071..5101    -  promoter       lac promoter: promoter for the E. coli lac operon
   5116..5137    -  protein_bind   CAP binding site: CAP binding activates transcription in the presence of cAMP. E. coli catabolite activator protein
   5150..5242    -  CDS            lacI (fragment): lac repressor; lacI; The lac repressor binds to the lac operator to inhibit transcription in E. coli. This inhibition can be relieved by adding lactose or isopropyl-β-D-thiogalactopyranoside (IPTG).
   5425..6010    -  rep_origin     ori: high-copy-number ColE1/pMB1/pBR322/pUC origin of replication
   6181..7041    -  CDS            AmpR: β-lactamase; bla; confers resistance to ampicillin, carbenicillin, and related antibiotics
   7042..7146    -  promoter       AmpR promoter: bla
>Addgene plasmid #124493 | PCDNA3-FlipYFP(TEV cleavage seq) T2A mCherry | depositor full sequence | sequence record 237558 | PCDNA3-FlipYFP(TEV cleavage seq) T2A mCherry sequence 7177 bps
GACGGATCGGGAGATCTCCCGATCCCCTATGGTGCACTCTCAGTACAATCTGCTCTGATGCCGCATAGTT
AAGCCAGTATCTGCTCCCTGCTTGTGTGTTGGAGGTCGCTGAGTAGTGCGCGAGCAAAATTTAAGCTACA
ACAAGGCAAGGCTTGACCGACAATTGCATGAAGAATCTGCTTAGGGTTAGGCGTTTTGCGCTGCTTCGCG
ATGTACGGGCCAGATATACGCGTTGACATTGATTATTGACTAGTTATTAATAGTAATCAATTACGGGGTC
ATTAGTTCATAGCCCATATATGGAGTTCCGCGTTACATAACTTACGGTAAATGGCCCGCCTGGCTGACCG
CCCAACGACCCCCGCCCATTGACGTCAATAATGACGTATGTTCCCATAGTAACGCCAATAGGGACTTTCC
ATTGACGTCAATGGGTGGAGTATTTACGGTAAACTGCCCACTTGGCAGTACATCAAGTGTATCATATGCC
AAGTACGCCCCCTATTGACGTCAATGACGGTAAATGGCCCGCCTGGCATTATGCCCAGTACATGACCTTA
TGGGACTTTCCTACTTGGCAGTACATCTACGTATTAGTCATCGCTATTACCATGGTGATGCGGTTTTGGC
AGTACATCAATGGGCGTGGATAGCGGTTTGACTCACGGGGATTTCCAAGTCTCCACCCCATTGACGTCAA
TGGGAGTTTGTTTTGGCACCAAAATCAACGGGACTTTCCAAAATGTCGTAACAACTCCGCCCCATTGACG
CAAATGGGCGGTAGGCGTGTACGGTGGGAGGTCTATATAAGCAGAGCTCTCTGGCTAACTAGAGAACCCA
CTGCTTACTGGCTTATCGAAATTAATACGACTCACTATAGGGAGACCCAAGCTGGCTAGCGCCACCATGG
ACCTGCCTGACGACCACTACCTGTCCTACCAGACCATCCTGTCCAAGGACCTGAACTCCGGACTCAGATC
TGGCAGCGGTCTCGAGATGGAAGTTAGCGCTCTGGAAAAAGAAGTGTCTGCACTCGAGAAAGAAGTAAGT
GCCCTTGAGAAGGAGGTGTCCGCACTCGAGAAGGAGGTCAGCGCCCTGGAAAAGGAAAAGCGAGACCATA
TGGTTTTGCTTGAGTATGTTACAGCGGCTGGCATTACCGATGCATCAGAAAACCTGTACTTTCAGTCCAA
GGTGTCCGCCCTGAAGGAAAAAGTAAGCGCACTGAAAGAAAAGGTGAGCGCGCTGAAGGAGAAAGTGAGC
GCCCTGAAAGAGAAAGTCTCTGCCCTTAAGGAGGATATCGAGGGCAGAGGAAGTCTGCTAACATGCGGTG
ACGTCGAGGAGAATCCTGGCCCAAAGCTTGCCACCATGCGCAAAGGCGAAGAACTGTTTACCGGCATTGT
GCCGATTCTGGTGGAACTGGATGGCGATGTGAACGGCCATAAATTTTTTGTGCGCGGCGAAGGCGAAGGC
GATGCGACCATTGGCAAACTGAGCCTGAAATTTATTTGCACCACCGGCAAACTGCCGGTGCCGTGGCCGA
CCCTGGTGACCACCCTGACCTATGGCGTGCAGTGCTTTAGCCGCTATCCGGATCATATGAAACGCCATGA
TTTTTTTAAAAGCGCGATGCCGGAAGGCTATGTGCAGGAACGCACCATTTATTTTAAAGATGATGGCACC
TATAAAACCCGCGCGGAAGTGAAATTTGAAGGCGATACCCTGGTGAACCGCATTGAACTGAAAGGCATTG
ATTTTAAAGAAGATGGCAACATTCTGGGCCATAAACTGGAATATAACTTTAACAGCCATAAAGTGTATAT
TACCGCGGATAAACAGAACAACGGCATTAAAGCGAACTTTACCATTCGCCATAACGTGGAAGATGGCAGC
GTGCAGCTGGCGGATCATTATCAGCAGAACACCCCGATTGGCGATGGCCCGGTTCTTCTTCCTGGCGGCC
GCTCTAGAGAGGGCAGAGGAAGTCTGCTAACATGCGGTGACGTCGAGGAGAATCCTGGCCCAGAATTGAT
GGTGAGCAAGGGCGAGGAGGATAACATGGCCATCATCAAGGAGTTCATGCGCTTCAAGGTGCACATGGAG
GGCTCCGTGAACGGCCACGAGTTCGAGATCGAGGGCGAGGGCGAGGGCCGCCCCTACGAGGGCACCCAGA
CCGCCAAGCTGAAGGTGACCAAGGGTGGCCCCCTGCCCTTCGCCTGGGACATCCTGTCCCCTCAGTTCAT
GTACGGCTCCAAGGCCTACGTGAAGCACCCCGCCGACATCCCCGACTACTTGAAGCTGTCCTTCCCCGAG
GGCTTCAAGTGGGAGCGCGTGATGAACTTCGAGGACGGCGGCGTGGTGACCGTGACCCAGGACTCCTCCC
TGCAGGACGGCGAGTTCATCTACAAGGTGAAGCTGCGCGGCACCAACTTCCCCTCCGACGGCCCCGTAAT
GCAGAAGAAGACCATGGGCTGGGAGGCCTCCTCCGAGCGGATGTACCCCGAGGACGGCGCCCTGAAGGGC
GAGATCAAGCAGAGGCTGAAGCTGAAGGACGGCGGCCACTACGACGCTGAGGTCAAGACCACCTACAAGG
CCAAGAAGCCCGTGCAGCTGCCCGGCGCCTACAACGTCAACATCAAGTTGGACATCACCTCCCACAACGA
GGACTACACCATCGTGGAACAGTACGAACGCGCCGAGGGCCGCCACTCCACCGGCGGCATGGACGAGCTG
TACAAGTAATCTAGAGGGCCCGTTTAAACCCGCTGATCAGCCTCGACTGTGCCTTCTAGTTGCCAGCCAT
CTGTTGTTTGCCCCTCCCCCGTGCCTTCCTTGACCCTGGAAGGTGCCACTCCCACTGTCCTTTCCTAATA
AAATGAGGAAATTGCATCGCATTGTCTGAGTAGGTGTCATTCTATTCTGGGGGGTGGGGTGGGGCAGGAC
AGCAAGGGGGAGGATTGGGAAGACAATAGCAGGCATGCTGGGGATGCGGTGGGCTCTATGGCTTCTGAGG
CGGAAAGAACCAGCTGGGGCTCTAGGGGGTATCCCC
[124 nt withheld, positions 3047-3170]
C
[91 nt withheld, positions 3172-3262]
A
[49 nt withheld, positions 3264-3312]
CCTTTGACGTTGGAGTCCACGTTCTTT
[37 nt withheld, positions 3340-3376]
ACCCTATCTCGGTCTATTCTTTTGATTTATAAGGGATTTTGCCGATTTCGGCCTATTGGTTAAAAAATGA
GCTGATTTAACAAAAATTTAACGCGAATTAATTCTGTGGAATGTGTGTCAGTTAGGGTGTGGAAAGTCCC
CAGGCTCCCCAGCAGGCAGAAGTATGCAAAGCATGCATCTCAATTAGTCAGCAACCAGGTGTGGAAAGTC
CCCAGGCTCCCCAGCAGGCAGAAGTATGCAAAGCATGCATCTCAATTAGTCAGCAACCATAGTCCCGCCC
CTAACTCCGCCCATCCCGCCCCTAACTCCGCCCAGTTCCGCCCATTCTCCGCCCCATGGCTGACTAATTT
TTTTTATTTATGCAGAGGCCGAGGCCGCCTCTGCCTCTGAGCTATTCCAGAAGTAGTGAGGAGGCTTTTT
TGGAGGCCTAGGCTTTTGCAAAAAGCTCCCGGGAGCTTGTATATCCATTTTCGGATCTGATCAAGAGACA
GGATGAGGATCGTTTCGCATGATTGAACAAGATGGATTGCACGCAGGTTCTCCGGCCGCTTGGGTGGAGA
GGCTATTCGGCTATGACTGGGCACAACAGACAATCGGCTGCTCTGATGCCGCCGTGTTCCGGCTGTCAGC
GCAGGGGCGCCCGGTTCTTTTTGTCAAGACCGACCTGTCCGGTGCCCTGAATGAACTGCAGGACGAGGCA
GCGCGGCTATCGTGGCTGGCCACGACGGGCGTTCCTTGCGCAGCTGTGCTCGACGTTGTCACTGAAGCGG
GAAGGGACTGGCTGCTATTGGGCGAAGTGCCGGGGCAGGATCTCCTGTCATCTCACCTTGCTCCTGCCGA
GAAAGTATCCATCATGGCTGATGCAATGCGGCGGCTGCATACGCTTGATCCGGCTACCTGCCCATTCGAC
CACCAAGCGAAACATCGCATCGAGCGAGCACGTACTCGGATGGAAGCCGGTCTTGTCGATCAGGATGATC
TGGACGAAGAGCATCAGGGGCTCGCGCCAGCCGAACTGTTCGCCAGGCTCAAGGCGCGCATGCCCGACGG
CGAGGATCTCGTCGTGACCCATGGCGATGCCTGCTTGCCGAATATCATGGTGGAAAATGGCCGCTTTTCT
GGATTCATCGACTGTGGCCGGCTGGGTGTGGCGGACCGCTATCAGGACATAGCGTTGGCTACCCGTGATA
TTGCTGAAGAGCTTGGCGGCGAATGGGCTGACCGCTTCCTCGTGCTTTACGGTATCGCCGCTCCCGATTC
GCAGCGCATCGCCTTCTATCGCCTTCTTGACGAGTTCTTCTGAGCGGGACTCTGGGGTTCGAAATGACCG
ACCAAGCGACGCCCAACCTGCCATCACGAGATTTCGATTCCACCGCCGCCTTCTATGAAAGGTTGGGCTT
CGGAATCGTTTTCCGGGACGCCGGCTGGATGATCCTCCAGCGCGGGGATCTCATGCTGGAGTTCTTCGCC
CACCCCAACTTGTTTATTGCAGCTTATAATGGTTACAAATAAAGCAATAGCATCACAAATTTCACAAATA
AAGCATTTTTTTCACTGCATTCTAGTTGTGGTTTGTCCAAACTCATCAATGTATCTTATCATGTCTGTAT
ACCGTCGACCTCTAGCTAGAGCTTGGCGTAATCATGGTCATAGCTGTTTCCTGTGTGAAATTGTTATCCG
CTCACAATTCCACACAACATACGAGCCGGAAGCATAAAGTGTAAAGCCTGGGGTGCCTAATGAGTGAGCT
AACTCACATTAATTGCGTTGCGCTCACTGCCCGCTTTCCAGTCGGGAAACCTGTCGTGCCAGCTGCATTA
ATGAATCGGCCAACGCGCGGGGAGAGGCGGTTTGCGTATTGGGCGCTCTTCCGCTTCCTCGCTCACTGAC
TCGCTGCGCTCGGTCGTTCGGCTGCGGCGAGCGGTATCAGCTCACTCAAAGGCGGTAATACGGTTATCCA
CAGAATCAGGGGATAACGCAGGAAAGAACATGTGAGCAAAAGGCCAGCAAAAGGCCAGGAACCGTAAAAA
GGCCGCGTTGCTGGCGTTTTTCCATAGGCTCCGCCCCCCTGACGAGCATCACAAAAATCGACGCTCAAGT
CAGAGGTGGCGAAACCCGACAGGACTATAAAGATACCAGGCGTTTCCCCCTGGAAGCTCCCTCGTGCGCT
CTCCTGTTCCGACCCTGCCGCTTACCGGATACCTGTCCGCCTTTCTCCCTTCGGGAAGCGTGGCGCTTTC
TCATAGCTCACGCTGTAGGTATCTCAGTTCGGTGTAGGTCGTTCGCTCCAAGCTGGGCTGTGTGCACGAA
CCCCCCGTTCAGCCCGACCGCTGCGCCTTATCCGGTAACTATCGTCTTGAGTCCAACCCGGTAAGACACG
ACTTATCGCCACTGGCAGCAGCCACTGGTAACAGGATTAGCAGAGCGAGGTATGTAGGCGGTGCTACAGA
GTTCTTGAAGTGGTGGCCTAACTACGGCTACACTAGAAGAACAGTATTTGGTATCTGCGCTCTGCTGAAG
CCAGTTACCTTCGGAAAAAGAGTTGGTAGCTCTTGATCCGGCAAACAAACCACCGCTGGTAGCGGTTTTT
TTGTTTGCAAGCAGCAGATTACGCGCAGAAAAAAAGGATCTCAAGAAGATCCTTTGATCTTTTCTACGGG
GTCTGACGCTCAGTGGAACGAAAACTCACGTTAAGGGATTTTGGTCATGAGATTATCAAAAAGGATCTTC
ACCTAGATCCTTTTAAATTAAAAATGAAGTTTTAAATCAATCTAAAGTATATATGAGTAAACTTGGTCTG
ACAGTTACCAATGCTTAATCAGTGAGGCACCTATCTCAGCGATCTGTCTATTTCGTTCATCCATAGTTGC
CTGACTCCCCGTCGTGTAGATAACTACGATACGGGAGGGCTTACCATCTGGCCCCAGTGCTGCAATGATA
CCGCGAGACCCACGCTCACCGGCTCCAGATTTATCAGCAATAAACCAGCCAGCCGGAAGGGCCGAGCGCA
GAAGTGGTCCTGCAACTTTATCCGCCTCCATCCAGTCTATTAATTGTTGCCGGGAAGCTAGAGTAAGTAG
TTCGCCAGTTAATAGTTTGCGCAACGTTGTTGCCATTGCTACAGGCATCGTGGTGTCACGCTCGTCGTTT
GGTATGGCTTCATTCAGCTCCGGTTCCCAACGATCAAGGCGAGTTACATGATCCCCCATGTTGTGCAAAA
AAGCGGTTAGCTCCTTCGGTCCTCCGATCGTTGTCAGAAGTAAGTTGGCCGCAGTGTTATCACTCATGGT
TATGGCAGCACTGCATAATTCTCTTACTGTCATGCCATCCGTAAGATGCTTTTCTGTGACTGGTGAGTAC
TCAACCAAGTCATTCTGAGAATAGTGTATGCGGCGACCGAGTTGCTCTTGCCCGGCGTCAATACGGGATA
ATACCGCGCCACATAGCAGAACTTTAAAAGTGCTCATCATTGGAAAACGTTCTTCGGGGCGAAAACTCTC
AAGGATCTTACCGCTGTTGAGATCCAGTTCGATGTAACCCACTCGTGCACCCAACTGATCTTCAGCATCT
TTTACTTTCACCAGCGTTTCTGGGTGAGCAAAAACAGGAAGGCAAAATGCCGCAAAAAAGGGAATAAGGG
CGACACGGAAATGTTGAATACTCATACTCTTCCTTTTTCAATATTATTGAAGCATTTATCAGGGTTATTG
TCTCATGAGCGGATACATATTTGAATGTATTTAGAAAAATAAACAAATAGGGGTTCCGCGCACATTTCCC
CGAAAAGTGCCACCTGACGTC
