Features (pLannotate 1.2.2; 22 found; start..end, strand, type, name):
     28..80      -  misc_feature   bom (fragment): basis of mobility region from pBR322
    235..614     +  enhancer       CMV enhancer: human cytomegalovirus immediate early enhancer
    615..818     +  promoter       CMV promoter: human cytomegalovirus (CMV) immediate early promoter
    814..847     +  LTR            5' LTR (truncated) (fragment): truncated 5' long terminal repeat (LTR) from HIV-1
    863..881     +  promoter       T7 promoter: promoter for bacteriophage T7 RNA polymerase
    919..1179    +  CDS            6C (fragment): 6C is a fluorescent protein published in 1996, derived from Aequorea victoria.
   1366..1953    +  CDS            Superfolder GFP (fragment): Superfolder GFP is a basic (constitutively fluorescent) green fluorescent protein published in 2005, derived from Aequorea victoria. It is reported to be a very rapidly-maturing weak dimer.
   2029..2736    +  CDS            mCherry: mCherry is a basic (constitutively fluorescent) red fluorescent protein published in 2004, derived from Discosoma sp.. It is reported to be a very rapidly-maturing monomer with low acid sensitivity.
   2777..3001    +  polyA_signal   bGH poly(A) signal: bovine growth hormone polyadenylation signal
   3005..3026    +  promoter       SV40 promoter (fragment): SV40 enhancer and early promoter
   3047..3475    +  rep_origin     f1 ori (sequence partly withheld): f1 bacteriophage origin of replication; arrow indicates direction of (+) strand synthesis
   3489..3818    +  promoter       SV40 promoter: SV40 enhancer and early promoter
   3885..4676    +  CDS            neo: KKA2_KLEPN - Also known as kan, nptII. Experimental evidence at protein level: Swiss-Prot protein existence level 1. Resistance to kanamycin, neomycin, paromomycin, ribostamycin, butirosin and gentamicin B. From Klebsiella pneumoniae.
   4700..4858    +  CDS            ble (fragment): BLE_KLEPN - Experimental evidence at protein level: Swiss-Prot protein existence level 1. Binding protein with a strong affinity to the bleomycin family of antibiotics. Binds to CL990; an antimitotic-antibiotic compound. From Klebsiella pneumoniae.
   4853..4974    +  polyA_signal   SV40 poly(A) signal: SV40 polyadenylation signal
   5047..5063    -  protein_bind   lac operator: The lac repressor binds to the lac operator to inhibit transcription in E. coli. This inhibition can be relieved by adding lactose or isopropyl-β-D-thiogalactopyranoside (IPTG). lac repressor encoded by lacI
   5071..5101    -  promoter       lac promoter: promoter for the E. coli lac operon
   5116..5137    -  protein_bind   CAP binding site: CAP binding activates transcription in the presence of cAMP. E. coli catabolite activator protein
   5150..5242    -  CDS            lacI (fragment): lac repressor; lacI; The lac repressor binds to the lac operator to inhibit transcription in E. coli. This inhibition can be relieved by adding lactose or isopropyl-β-D-thiogalactopyranoside (IPTG).
   5425..6013    -  rep_origin     ori: high-copy-number ColE1/pMB1/pBR322/pUC origin of replication
   6184..7044    -  CDS            AmpR: β-lactamase; bla; confers resistance to ampicillin, carbenicillin, and related antibiotics
   7045..7149    -  promoter       AmpR promoter: bla
>Addgene plasmid #124493 | PCDNA3-FlipYFP(TEV cleavage seq) T2A mCherry | addgene full sequence | sequence record 243078 | Addgene NGS Result
GACGGATCGGGAGATCTCCCGATCCCCTATGGTGCACTCTCAGTACAATCTGCTCTGATGCCGCATAGTT
AAGCCAGTATCTGCTCCCTGCTTGTGTGTTGGAGGTCGCTGAGTAGTGCGCGAGCAAAATTTAAGCTACA
ACAAGGCAAGGCTTGACCGACAATTGCATGAAGAATCTGCTTAGGGTTAGGCGTTTTGCGCTGCTTCGCG
ATGTACGGGCCAGATATACGCGTTGACATTGATTATTGACTAGTTATTAATAGTAATCAATTACGGGGTC
ATTAGTTCATAGCCCATATATGGAGTTCCGCGTTACATAACTTACGGTAAATGGCCCGCCTGGCTGACCG
CCCAACGACCCCCGCCCATTGACGTCAATAATGACGTATGTTCCCATAGTAACGCCAATAGGGACTTTCC
ATTGACGTCAATGGGTGGAGTATTTACGGTAAACTGCCCACTTGGCAGTACATCAAGTGTATCATATGCC
AAGTACGCCCCCTATTGACGTCAATGACGGTAAATGGCCCGCCTGGCATTATGCCCAGTACATGACCTTA
TGGGACTTTCCTACTTGGCAGTACATCTACGTATTAGTCATCGCTATTACCATGGTGATGCGGTTTTGGC
AGTACATCAATGGGCGTGGATAGCGGTTTGACTCACGGGGATTTCCAAGTCTCCACCCCATTGACGTCAA
TGGGAGTTTGTTTTGGCACCAAAATCAACGGGACTTTCCAAAATGTCGTAACAACTCCGCCCCATTGACG
CAAATGGGCGGTAGGCGTGTACGGTGGGAGGTCTATATAAGCAGAGCTCTCTGGCTAACTAGAGAACCCA
CTGCTTACTGGCTTATCGAAATTAATACGACTCACTATAGGGAGACCCAAGCTGGCTAGCGCCACCATGG
ACCTGCCTGACGACCACTACCTGTCCTACCAGACCATCCTGTCCAAGGACCTGAACTCCGGACTCAGATC
TGGCAGCGGTCTCGAGATGGAAGTTAGCGCTCTGGAAAAAGAAGTGTCTGCACTCGAGAAAGAAGTAAGT
GCCCTTGAGAAGGAGGTGTCCGCACTCGAGAAGGAGGTCAGCGCCCTGGAAAAGGAAAAGCGAGACCATA
TGGTTTTGCTTGAGTATGTTACAGCGGCTGGCATTACCGATGCATCAGAAAACCTGTACTTTCAGTCCAA
GGTGTCCGCCCTGAAGGAAAAAGTAAGCGCACTGAAAGAAAAGGTGAGCGCGCTGAAGGAGAAAGTGAGC
GCCCTGAAAGAGAAAGTCTCTGCCCTTAAGGAGGATATCGAGGGCAGAGGAAGTCTGCTAACATGCGGTG
ACGTCGAGGAGAATCCTGGCCCAAAGCTTGCCACCATGCGCAAAGGCGAAGAACTGTTTACCGGCATTGT
GCCGATTCTGGTGGAACTGGATGGCGATGTGAACGGCCATAAATTTTTTGTGCGCGGCGAAGGCGAAGGC
GATGCGACCATTGGCAAACTGAGCCTGAAATTTATTTGCACCACCGGCAAACTGCCGGTGCCGTGGCCGA
CCCTGGTGACCACCCTGACCTATGGCGTGCAGTGCTTTAGCCGCTATCCGGATCATATGAAACGCCATGA
TTTTTTTAAAAGCGCGATGCCGGAAGGCTATGTGCAGGAACGCACCATTTATTTTAAAGATGATGGCACC
TATAAAACCCGCGCGGAAGTGAAATTTGAAGGCGATACCCTGGTGAACCGCATTGAACTGAAAGGCATTG
ATTTTAAAGAAGATGGCAACATTCTGGGCCATAAACTGGAATATAACTTTAACAGCCATAAAGTGTATAT
TACCGCGGATAAACAGAACAACGGCATTAAAGCGAACTTTACCATTCGCCATAACGTGGAAGATGGCAGC
GTGCAGCTGGCGGATCATTATCAGCAGAACACCCCGATTGGCGATGGCCCGGTTCTTCTTCCTGGCGGCC
GCTCTAGAGAGGGCAGAGGAAGTCTGCTAACATGCGGTGACGTCGAGGAGAATCCTGGCCCAGAATTGAT
GGTGAGCAAGGGCGAGGAGGATAACATGGCCATCATCAAGGAGTTCATGCGCTTCAAGGTGCACATGGAG
GGCTCCGTGAACGGCCACGAGTTCGAGATCGAGGGCGAGGGCGAGGGCCGCCCCTACGAGGGCACCCAGA
CCGCCAAGCTGAAGGTGACCAAGGGTGGCCCCCTGCCCTTCGCCTGGGACATCCTGTCCCCTCAGTTCAT
GTACGGCTCCAAGGCCTACGTGAAGCACCCCGCCGACATCCCCGACTACTTGAAGCTGTCCTTCCCCGAG
GGCTTCAAGTGGGAGCGCGTGATGAACTTCGAGGACGGCGGCGTGGTGACCGTGACCCAGGACTCCTCCC
TGCAGGACGGCGAGTTCATCTACAAGGTGAAGCTGCGCGGCACCAACTTCCCCTCCGACGGCCCCGTAAT
GCAGAAGAAGACCATGGGCTGGGAGGCCTCCTCCGAGCGGATGTACCCCGAGGACGGCGCCCTGAAGGGC
GAGATCAAGCAGAGGCTGAAGCTGAAGGACGGCGGCCACTACGACGCTGAGGTCAAGACCACCTACAAGG
CCAAGAAGCCCGTGCAGCTGCCCGGCGCCTACAACGTCAACATCAAGTTGGACATCACCTCCCACAACGA
GGACTACACCATCGTGGAACAGTACGAACGCGCCGAGGGCCGCCACTCCACCGGCGGCATGGACGAGCTG
TACAAGTAATCTAGAGGGCCCGTTTAAACCCGCTGATCAGCCTCGACTGTGCCTTCTAGTTGCCAGCCAT
CTGTTGTTTGCCCCTCCCCCGTGCCTTCCTTGACCCTGGAAGGTGCCACTCCCACTGTCCTTTCCTAATA
AAATGAGGAAATTGCATCGCATTGTCTGAGTAGGTGTCATTCTATTCTGGGGGGTGGGGTGGGGCAGGAC
AGCAAGGGGGAGGATTGGGAAGACAATAGCAGGCATGCTGGGGATGCGGTGGGCTCTATGGCTTCTGAGG
CGGAAAGAACCAGCTGGGGCTCTAGGGGGTATCCCC
[124 nt withheld, positions 3047-3170]
C
[91 nt withheld, positions 3172-3262]
A
[49 nt withheld, positions 3264-3312]
CCTTTGACGTTGGAGTCCACGTTCTTT
[37 nt withheld, positions 3340-3376]
ACCCTATCTCGGTCTATTCTTTTGATTTATAAGGGATTTTGCCGATTTCGGCCTATTGGTTAAAAAATGA
GCTGATTTAACAAAAATTTAACGCGAATTAATTCTGTGGAATGTGTGTCAGTTAGGGTGTGGAAAGTCCC
CAGGCTCCCCAGCAGGCAGAAGTATGCAAAGCATGCATCTCAATTAGTCAGCAACCAGGTGTGGAAAGTC
CCCAGGCTCCCCAGCAGGCAGAAGTATGCAAAGCATGCATCTCAATTAGTCAGCAACCATAGTCCCGCCC
CTAACTCCGCCCATCCCGCCCCTAACTCCGCCCAGTTCCGCCCATTCTCCGCCCCATGGCTGACTAATTT
TTTTTATTTATGCAGAGGCCGAGGCCGCCTCTGCCTCTGAGCTATTCCAGAAGTAGTGAGGAGGCTTTTT
TGGAGGCCTAGGCTTTTGCAAAAAGCTCCCGGGAGCTTGTATATCCATTTTCGGATCTGATCAAGAGACA
GGATGAGGATCGTTTCGCATGATTGAACAAGATGGATTGCACGCAGGTTCTCCGGCCGCTTGGGTGGAGA
GGCTATTCGGCTATGACTGGGCACAACAGACAATCGGCTGCTCTGATGCCGCCGTGTTCCGGCTGTCAGC
GCAGGGGCGCCCGGTTCTTTTTGTCAAGACCGACCTGTCCGGTGCCCTGAATGAACTGCAGGACGAGGCA
GCGCGGCTATCGTGGCTGGCCACGACGGGCGTTCCTTGCGCAGCTGTGCTCGACGTTGTCACTGAAGCGG
GAAGGGACTGGCTGCTATTGGGCGAAGTGCCGGGGCAGGATCTCCTGTCATCTCACCTTGCTCCTGCCGA
GAAAGTATCCATCATGGCTGATGCAATGCGGCGGCTGCATACGCTTGATCCGGCTACCTGCCCATTCGAC
CACCAAGCGAAACATCGCATCGAGCGAGCACGTACTCGGATGGAAGCCGGTCTTGTCGATCAGGATGATC
TGGACGAAGAGCATCAGGGGCTCGCGCCAGCCGAACTGTTCGCCAGGCTCAAGGCGCGCATGCCCGACGG
CGAGGATCTCGTCGTGACCCATGGCGATGCCTGCTTGCCGAATATCATGGTGGAAAATGGCCGCTTTTCT
GGATTCATCGACTGTGGCCGGCTGGGTGTGGCGGACCGCTATCAGGACATAGCGTTGGCTACCCGTGATA
TTGCTGAAGAGCTTGGCGGCGAATGGGCTGACCGCTTCCTCGTGCTTTACGGTATCGCCGCTCCCGATTC
GCAGCGCATCGCCTTCTATCGCCTTCTTGACGAGTTCTTCTGAGCGGGACTCTGGGGTTCGAAATGACCG
ACCAAGCGACGCCCAACCTGCCATCACGAGATTTCGATTCCACCGCCGCCTTCTATGAAAGGTTGGGCTT
CGGAATCGTTTTCCGGGACGCCGGCTGGATGATCCTCCAGCGCGGGGATCTCATGCTGGAGTTCTTCGCC
CACCCCAACTTGTTTATTGCAGCTTATAATGGTTACAAATAAAGCAATAGCATCACAAATTTCACAAATA
AAGCATTTTTTTCACTGCATTCTAGTTGTGGTTTGTCCAAACTCATCAATGTATCTTATCATGTCTGTAT
ACCGTCGACCTCTAGCTAGAGCTTGGCGTAATCATGGTCATAGCTGTTTCCTGTGTGAAATTGTTATCCG
CTCACAATTCCACACAACATACGAGCCGGAAGCATAAAGTGTAAAGCCTGGGGTGCCTAATGAGTGAGCT
AACTCACATTAATTGCGTTGCGCTCACTGCCCGCTTTCCAGTCGGGAAACCTGTCGTGCCAGCTGCATTA
ATGAATCGGCCAACGCGCGGGGAGAGGCGGTTTGCGTATTGGGCGCTCTTCCGCTTCCTCGCTCACTGAC
TCGCTGCGCTCGGTCGTTCGGCTGCGGCGAGCGGTATCAGCTCACTCAAAGGCGGTAATACGGTTATCCA
CAGAATCAGGGGATAACGCAGGAAAGAACATGTGAGCAAAAGGCCAGCAAAAGGCCAGGAACCGTAAAAA
GGCCGCGTTGCTGGCGTTTTTCCATAGGCTCCGCCCCCCTGACGAGCATCACAAAAATCGACGCTCAAGT
CAGAGGTGGCGAAACCCGACAGGACTATAAAGATACCAGGCGTTTCCCCCTGGAAGCTCCCTCGTGCGCT
CTCCTGTTCCGACCCTGCCGCTTACCGGATACCTGTCCGCCTTTCTCCCTTCGGGAAGCGTGGCGCTTTC
TCATAGCTCACGCTGTAGGTATCTCAGTTCGGTGTAGGTCGTTCGCTCCAAGCTGGGCTGTGTGCACGAA
CCCCCCGTTCAGCCCGACCGCTGCGCCTTATCCGGTAACTATCGTCTTGAGTCCAACCCGGTAAGACACG
ACTTATCGCCACTGGCAGCAGCCACTGGTAACAGGATTAGCAGAGCGAGGTATGTAGGCGGTGCTACAGA
GTTCTTGAAGTGGTGGCCTAACTACGGCTACACTAGAAGAACAGTATTTGGTATCTGCGCTCTGCTGAAG
CCAGTTACCTTCGGAAAAAGAGTTGGTAGCTCTTGATCCGGCAAACAAACCACCGCTGGTAGCGGTGGTT
TTTTTGTTTGCAAGCAGCAGATTACGCGCAGAAAAAAAGGATCTCAAGAAGATCCTTTGATCTTTTCTAC
GGGGTCTGACGCTCAGTGGAACGAAAACTCACGTTAAGGGATTTTGGTCATGAGATTATCAAAAAGGATC
TTCACCTAGATCCTTTTAAATTAAAAATGAAGTTTTAAATCAATCTAAAGTATATATGAGTAAACTTGGT
CTGACAGTTACCAATGCTTAATCAGTGAGGCACCTATCTCAGCGATCTGTCTATTTCGTTCATCCATAGT
TGCCTGACTCCCCGTCGTGTAGATAACTACGATACGGGAGGGCTTACCATCTGGCCCCAGTGCTGCAATG
ATACCGCGAGACCCACGCTCACCGGCTCCAGATTTATCAGCAATAAACCAGCCAGCCGGAAGGGCCGAGC
GCAGAAGTGGTCCTGCAACTTTATCCGCCTCCATCCAGTCTATTAATTGTTGCCGGGAAGCTAGAGTAAG
TAGTTCGCCAGTTAATAGTTTGCGCAACGTTGTTGCCATTGCTACAGGCATCGTGGTGTCACGCTCGTCG
TTTGGTATGGCTTCATTCAGCTCCGGTTCCCAACGATCAAGGCGAGTTACATGATCCCCCATGTTGTGCA
AAAAAGCGGTTAGCTCCTTCGGTCCTCCGATCGTTGTCAGAAGTAAGTTGGCCGCAGTGTTATCACTCAT
GGTTATGGCAGCACTGCATAATTCTCTTACTGTCATGCCATCCGTAAGATGCTTTTCTGTGACTGGTGAG
TACTCAACCAAGTCATTCTGAGAATAGTGTATGCGGCGACCGAGTTGCTCTTGCCCGGCGTCAATACGGG
ATAATACCGCGCCACATAGCAGAACTTTAAAAGTGCTCATCATTGGAAAACGTTCTTCGGGGCGAAAACT
CTCAAGGATCTTACCGCTGTTGAGATCCAGTTCGATGTAACCCACTCGTGCACCCAACTGATCTTCAGCA
TCTTTTACTTTCACCAGCGTTTCTGGGTGAGCAAAAACAGGAAGGCAAAATGCCGCAAAAAAGGGAATAA
GGGCGACACGGAAATGTTGAATACTCATACTCTTCCTTTTTCAATATTATTGAAGCATTTATCAGGGTTA
TTGTCTCATGAGCGGATACATATTTGAATGTATTTAGAAAAATAAACAAATAGGGGTTCCGCGCACATTT
CCCCGAAAAGTGCCACCTGACGTC
